Addgene plasmid #71948: Flrt2-AP-His
Purpose: Expresses the extracellular region of the FLRT2 protein, C-terminally fused to alkaline phosphatase + 6X histidine tag.
Depositing lab: Woj Wojtowicz. Depositing organization: University of California, Berkeley. Publication: An extracellular biochemical screen reveals that FLRTs and Unc5s mediate neuronal subtype recognition in the retina. Visser JJ, Cheng Y, Perry SC, Chastain AB, Parsa B, Masri SS, Ray TA, Kay JN, Wojtowicz WM. Elife. 2015 Dec 3;4. pii: e08149. doi: 10.7554/eLife.08149. PubMed 26633812.
Backbone
  Vector backbone: pCMVi-SV40ori
  Vector type: Mammalian Expression
Growth in bacteria
  Bacterial resistance: Ampicillin, 100 μg/mL
  Growth temperature: 37°C
  Growth strain: DH5alpha
  Copy number: High Copy
Gene/Insert
  Gene/Insert name: Flrt2 (alt names: Fibronectin leucine rich transmembrane protein 2; NCBI gene ID 399558; Reference sequence NM_201518.4)
  Species: M. musculus (mouse)
  Insert size (bp): 1617
  Entrez Gene: Flrt2
  Promoter: CMV
  Tag / fusion protein: AP-His (C terminal on backbone)
  Cloning method: Restriction Enzyme; 5′ cloning site NotI (not destroyed); 3′ cloning site SpeI (not destroyed)
  Sequencing primers: 5′ GTCAGAGGTAACTCCCGTTGC; 3′ GAGGTTCTTGGCGGCTGTC
Terms and licenses: Academic/Nonprofit Terms; Industry Terms: Not Available to Industry
How to cite: Flrt2-AP-His was a gift from Woj Wojtowicz (Addgene plasmid # 71948 ; http://n2t.net/addgene:71948 ; RRID:Addgene_71948)
