[The description below was written by a language model from this plasmid's Addgene catalogue record and pLannotate feature annotations shown in this document.]
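Description:
Flrt2-AP-His is a mammalian expression plasmid of about 8.1 kb built on the pCMVi-SV40ori backbone, designed to produce a soluble, secreted form of the mouse FLRT2 ectodomain. It is propagated in E. coli as a high-copy plasmid through a ColE1/pUC-type origin and selected with ampicillin via the β-lactamase gene. The backbone also carries an f1 phage origin and short remnants of rop, bom and lacZα that are leftovers of earlier vector lineages rather than functional parts. An SV40 enhancer/early promoter region is annotated, which contains the SV40 origin implied by the backbone name and would allow episomal amplification in cells that express large T antigen.

The expression cassette is driven by the human CMV immediate early enhancer and promoter followed by CMV intron A, an arrangement that generally boosts transcript processing and expression levels. Downstream, a 1,617 bp fragment of mouse Flrt2 (fibronectin leucine rich transmembrane protein 2) encoding the extracellular region is inserted between NotI and SpeI sites, both retained. It is followed closely by human placental secreted alkaline phosphatase supplied by the backbone; the record also states a C-terminal 6X histidine tag, though this is not separately annotated in the feature table. An SV40 polyadenylation signal terminates the transcript.

The alkaline phosphatase moiety provides an enzymatic readout for detecting binding of the ectodomain, while the His tag permits capture or purification. The associated study used such reagents in an extracellular biochemical interaction screen that linked FLRTs and Unc5s to neuronal subtype recognition in the retina.
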