Features (pLannotate 1.2.2; 14 found; start..end, strand, type, name):
     25..408     +  enhancer       CMV enhancer: human cytomegalovirus immediate early enhancer
    410..609     +  promoter       CMV promoter: human cytomegalovirus (CMV) immediate early promoter
    748..1573    +  intron         CMV intron A: human cytomegalovirus intron A (Chapman et al., 1991)
   1610..3226    +  CDS            Flrt2 (fragment): FLRT2_MOUSE - Also known as Kiaa0405 From Mus musculus (Mouse).
   3245..4696    +  CDS            SEAP: secreted alkaline phosphatase from human placenta The natural enzyme has a C-terminal transmembrane sequence that is replaced by a GPI anchor.
   4755..4876    +  polyA_signal   SV40 poly(A) signal: SV40 polyadenylation signal
   5085..5673    -  rep_origin     ori: high-copy-number ColE1/pMB1/pBR322/pUC origin of replication
   5844..6704    -  CDS            AmpR: β-lactamase; bla; confers resistance to ampicillin, carbenicillin, and related antibiotics
   6705..6809    -  promoter       AmpR promoter: bla
   6904..6939    +  CDS            rop (fragment): Rop protein, which maintains plasmids at low copy number; rop
   6962..7292    +  promoter       SV40 promoter: SV40 enhancer and early promoter
   7415..7514    +  misc_feature   bom (fragment): basis of mobility region from pBR322
   7542..7970    -  rep_origin     f1 ori (sequence partly withheld): f1 bacteriophage origin of replication; arrow indicates direction of (+) strand synthesis
   7974..8131    -  CDS            lacZα (fragment): LacZα fragment of β-galactosidase; lacZ fragment
>Addgene plasmid #71948 | Flrt2-AP-His | depositor full sequence | sequence record 131134 | Full Sequence
GTCGAGGTCTCGACGGTATCGATTGACATTGATTATTGACTAGCTAGTTATTAATAGTAATCAATTACGG
GGTCATTAGTTCATAGCCCATATATGGAGTTCCGCGTTACATAACTTACGGTAAATGGCCCGCCTGGCTG
ACCGCCCAACGACCCCCGCCCATTGACGTCAATAATGACGTATGTTCCCATAGTAACGCCAATAGGGACT
TTCCATTGACGTCAATGGGTGGAGTATTTACGGTAAACTGCCCACTTGGCAGTACATCAAGTGTATCATA
TGCCAAGTCCGCCCCCTATTGACGTCAATGACGGTAAATGGCCCGCCTGGCATTATGCCCAGTACATGAC
CTTACGGGACTTTCCTACTTGGCAGTACATCTACGTATTAGTCATCGCTATTACCATGGTGATGCGGTTT
TGGCAGTACACCAATGGGCGTGGATAGCGGTTTGACTCACGGGGATTTCCAAGTCTCCACCCCATTGACG
TCAATGGGAGTTTGTTTTGGCACCAAAATCAACGGGACTTTCCAAAATGTCGTAATAACCCCGCCCCGTT
GACGCAAATGGGCGGTAGGCGTGTACGGTGGGAGGTCTATATAAGCAGAGCTCGTTTAGTGAACCGTCAG
ATCGCCTGGAGACGCCATCCACGCTGTTTTGACCTCCATAGAAGACACCGGGACCGATCCAGCCTCCGCG
GCCGGGAACGGTGCATTGGAACGCGGATTCCCCGTGCCAAGAGTGACGTAAGTACCGCCTATAGACTCTA
TAGGCACACCCCTTTGGCTCTTATGCATGCTATACTGTTTTTGGCTTGGGGCCTATACACCCCCGCTTCC
ATATGCTATAGGTGATGGTATAGCTTAGCCTATAGGTGTGGGTTATTGACCATTATTGACCACTCCCCTA
TTGGTGACGATACTTTCCATTACTAATCCATAACATGGCTCTTTGCCACAACTATCTCTATTGGCTATAT
GCCAATACTCTGTCCTTCAGAGACTGACACGGACTCTGTATTTTTACAGGATGGGGTCCCATTTATTATT
TACAAATTCACATATACAACAACGCCGTCCCCCGTGCCCGCAGTTTTTATTAAACATAGCGTGGGATCTC
CACGCGAATCTCGGGTACGTGTTCCGGACATGGGCTCTTCTCCGGTAGCGGCGGAGCTTCCACATCCGAG
CCCTGGTCCCATGCCTCCAGCGGCTCATGGTCGCTCGGCAGCTCCTTGCTCCTAACAGTGGAGGCCAGAC
TTAGGCACAGCACAATGCCCACCACCACCAGTGTGCCGCACAAGGCCGTGGCGGTAGGGTATGTGTCTGA
AAATGAGCTCGGAGATTGGGCTCGCACCGCTGACGCAGATGGAAGACTTAAGGCAGCGGCAGAAGAAGAT
GCAGGCAGCTGAGTTGTTGTATTCTGATAAGAGTCAGAGGTAACTCCCGTTGCGGTGCTGTTAACGGTGG
AGGGCAGTGTAGTCTGAGCAGTACTCGTTGCTGCCGCGCGCGCCACCAGACATAATAGCTGACAGACTAA
CAGACTGTTCCTTTCCATGGGTCTTTTCTGCAGAAGCTTGAATTCTCGAGGATCCGCGGCCGCGCCACCA
TGGGCCTACAGACTACAAAGTGGCCCGGCCGTGGGGCTTTCATCCTCAAATTTTGGCTCATCATTTCCCT
GGGACTCTACTTACAAGTGTCAAAACTCCTGGCCTGCCCTAGTGTATGCCGCTGTGACAGGAACTTTGTC
TACTGTAACGAGAGAAGCTTGACCTCAGTGCCTCTTGGGATCCCGGAGGGCGTAACCGTACTCTACCTCC
ACAACAACCAAATTAATAATGCTGGCTTTCCTGCAGAGCTGCACAATGTCCAGTCAGTGCACACTGTCTA
CCTTTATGGCAACCAGTTGGATGAGTTCCCCATGAACCTTCCCAAGAATGTCAGAGTTCTCCATCTGCAG
GAAAACAACATTCAGACCATCTCGCGGGCTGCTCTCGCTCAGCTCCTCAAGCTGGAAGAACTCCACCTGG
ACGACAACTCCATATCTACAGTGGGAGTAGAAGACGGAGCGTTCCGGGAGGCGATTAGCCTCAAACTGTT
GTTTTTATCGAAGAATCACCTGAGTAGCGTGCCTGTTGGGCTTCCTGTAGACTTGCAAGAGCTGAGAGTG
GATGAAAACCGAATTGCCGTCATATCAGACATGGCCTTTCAGAACCTCACAAGCTTGGAGCGCCTGATCG
TGGATGGGAATCTTCTGACCAACAAGGGCATTGCTGAGGGTACCTTCAGTCATCTCACCAAGCTCAAGGA
ATTTTCTATAGTCCGGAACTCGCTCTCCCACCCACCTCCTGATCTCCCAGGTACGCATCTGATCAGGCTC
TACTTGCAGGATAACCAGATAAACCATATCCCATTGACAGCCTTCGCAAACCTCCGTAAGCTGGAAAGGC
TAGATATATCCAACAACCAGCTACGAATGTTAACTCAAGGAGTCTTCGATCATCTCTCCAACCTGAAACA
ACTCACTGCGCGGAATAACCCTTGGTTTTGTGACTGCAGCATTAAATGGGTCACAGAATGGCTCAAGTAT
ATCCCTTCTTCTCTCAACGTGCGTGGTTTCATGTGCCAAGGTCCTGAGCAAGTCCGCGGGATGGCTGTCA
GGGAGTTGAATATGAATCTTTTGTCTTGTCCCACCACGACTCCTGGCCTACCTGTCTTTACCCCAGCTCC
AAGTACCGTTTCTCCAACAACTCAGTCTCCTACTCTCTCTGTTCCAAGCCCCAGCAGAGGCTCTGTGCCT
CCAGCTCCTACCCCATCGAAACTTCCCACCATCCCTGATTGGGATGGCAGAGAAAGAGTGACCCCACCTA
TTTCTGAAAGGATCCAACTTTCCATCCACTTTGTTAATGATACTTCGATTCAAGTCAGCTGGCTGTCTCT
CTTTACTGTGATGGCCTACAAACTGACATGGGTGAAAATGGGCCACAGTCTCGTAGGGGGCATCGTTCAG
GAACGAATTGTCAGTGGTGAGAAGCAACACCTGAGCTTGGTTAATTTAGAGCCCAGATCCACGTATAGGA
TTTGTTTAGTGCCGCTGGATGCGTTCAACTACCGCACTGTGGAAGATACCATCTGTTCGGAGGCTACCAC
CCATGCCTCTTATTTGAACAACGGCAGCAACACTGCTTCTAGCCATGAGCAGACGACTTCCCACAGTATG
GGCTCCACTAGTGGATCTTCCGGAATCATCCCAGTTGAGGAGGAGAACCCGGACTTCTGGAACCGCGAGG
CAGCCGAGGCCCTGGGTGCCGCCAAGAAGCTGCAGCCTGCACAGACAGCCGCCAAGAACCTCATCATCTT
CCTGGGCGATGGGATGGGGGTGTCTACGGTGACAGCTGCCAGGATCCTAAAAGGGCAGAAGAAGGACAAA
CTGGGGCCTGAGATACCCCTGGCCATGGACCGCTTCCCATATGTGGCTCTGTCCAAGACATACAATGTAG
ACAAACATGTGCCAGACAGTGGAGCCACAGCCACGGCCTACCTGTGCGGGGTCAAGGGCAACTTCCAGAC
CATTGGCTTGAGTGCAGCCGCCCGCTTTAACCAGTGCAACACGACACGCGGCAACGAGGTCATCTCCGTG
ATGAATCGGGCCAAGAAAGCAGGGAAGTCAGTGGGAGTGGTAACCACCACACGAGTGCAGCACGCCTCGC
CAGCCGGCACCTACGCCCACACGGTGAACCGCAACTGGTACTCGGACGCCGACGTGCCTGCCTCGGCCCG
CCAGGAGGGGTGCCAGGACATCGCTACGCAGCTCATCTCCAACATGGACATTGACGTGATCCTAGGTGGA
GGCCGAAAGTACATGTTTCGCATGGGAACCCCAGACCCTGAGTACCCAGATGACTACAGCCAAGGTGGGA
CCAGGCTGGACGGGAAGAATCTGGTGCAGGAATGGCTGGCGAAGCGCCAGGGTGCCCGGTATGTGTGGAA
CCGCACTGAGCTCATGCAGGCTTCCCTGGACCCGTCTGTGACCCATCTCATGGGTCTCTTTGAGCCTGGA
GACATGAAATACGAGATCCACCGAGACTCCACACTGGACCCCTCCCTGATGGAGATGACAGAGGCTGCCC
TGCGCCTGCTGAGCAGGAACCCCCGCGGCTTCTTCCTCTTCGTGGAGGGTGGTCGCATCGACCATGGTCA
TCATGAAAGCAGGGCTTACCGGGCACTGACTGAGACGATCATGTTCGACGACGCCATTGAGAGGGCGGGC
CAGCTCACCAGCGAGGAGGACACGCTGAGCCTCGTCACTGCCGACCACTCCCACGTCTTCTCCTTCGGAG
GCTACCCCCTGCGAGGGAGCTCCATCTTCGGGCTGGCCCCTGGCAAGGCCCGGGACAGGAAGGCCTACAC
GGTCCTCCTATACGGAAACGGTCCAGGCTATGTGCTCAAGGACGGCGCCCGGCCGGATGTTACCGAGAGC
GAGAGCGGGAGCCCCGAGTATCGGCAGCAGTCAGCAGTGCCCCTGGACGAAGAGACCCACGCAGGCGAGG
ACGTGGCGGTGTTCGCGCGCGGCCCGCAGGCGCACCTGGTTCACGGCGTGCAGGAGCAGACCTTCATAGC
GCACGTCATGGCCTTCGCCGCCTGCCTGGAGCCCTACACCGCCTGCGACCTGGCGCCCCCCGCCGGCACC
ACCGACGCCGCGCACCCGGGTCATCATCACCATCACCATTAATCTAGAGATCTTATTAAAGCAGAACTTG
TTTATTGCAGCTTATAATGGTTACAAATAAAGCAATAGCATCACAAATTTCACAAATAAAGCATTTTTTT
CACTGCATTCTAGTTGTGGTTTGTCCAAACTCATCAATGTATCTTATCATGTCTGGTCGACTCTAGCTAG
ACTCTTCCGCTTCCTCGCTCACTGACTCGCTGCGCTCGGTCGTTCGGCTGCGGCGAGCGGTATCAGCTCA
CTCAAAGGCGGTAATACGGTTATCCACAGAATCAGGGGATAACGCAGGAAAGAACATGTGAGCAAAAGGC
CAGCAAAAGGCCAGGAACCGTAAAAAGGCCGCGTTGCTGGCGTTTTTCCATAGGCTCCGCCCCCCTGACG
AGCATCACAAAAATCGACGCTCAAGTCAGAGGTGGCGAAACCCGACAGGACTATAAAGATACCAGGCGTT
TCCCCCTGGAAGCTCCCTCGTGCGCTCTCCTGTTCCGACCCTGCCGCTTACCGGATACCTGTCCGCCTTT
CTCCCTTCGGGAAGCGTGGCGCTTTCTCATAGCTCACGCTGTAGGTATCTCAGTTCGGTGTAGGTCGTTC
GCTCCAAGCTGGGCTGTGTGCACGAACCCCCCGTTCAGCCCGACCGCTGCGCCTTATCCGGTAACTATCG
TCTTGAGTCCAACCCGGTAAGACACGACTTATCGCCACTGGCAGCAGCCACTGGTAACAGGATTAGCAGA
GCGAGGTATGTAGGCGGTGCTACAGAGTTCTTGAAGTGGTGGCCTAACTACGGCTACACTAGAAGAACAG
TATTTGGTATCTGCGCTCTGCTGAAGCCAGTTACCTTCGGAAAAAGAGTTGGTAGCTCTTGATCCGGCAA
ACAAACCACCGCTGGTAGCGGTGGTTTTTTTGTTTGCAAGCAGCAGATTACGCGCAGAAAAAAAGGATCT
CAAGAAGATCCTTTGATCTTTTCTACGGGGTCTGACGCTCAGTGGAACGAAAACTCACGTTAAGGGATTT
TGGTCATGAGATTATCAAAAAGGATCTTCACCTAGATCCTTTTAAATTAAAAATGAAGTTTTAAATCAAT
CTAAAGTATATATGAGTAAACTTGGTCTGACAGTTACCAATGCTTAATCAGTGAGGCACCTATCTCAGCG
ATCTGTCTATTTCGTTCATCCATAGTTGCCTGACTCCCCGTCGTGTAGATAACTACGATACGGGAGGGCT
TACCATCTGGCCCCAGTGCTGCAATGATACCGCGAGACCCACGCTCACCGGCTCCAGATTTATCAGCAAT
AAACCAGCCAGCCGGAAGGGCCGAGCGCAGAAGTGGTCCTGCAACTTTATCCGCCTCCATCCAGTCTATT
AATTGTTGCCGGGAAGCTAGAGTAAGTAGTTCGCCAGTTAATAGTTTGCGCAACGTTGTTGCCATTGCTA
CAGGCATCGTGGTGTCACGCTCGTCGTTTGGTATGGCTTCATTCAGCTCCGGTTCCCAACGATCAAGGCG
AGTTACATGATCCCCCATGTTGTGCAAAAAAGCGGTTAGCTCCTTCGGTCCTCCGATCGTTGTCAGAAGT
AAGTTGGCCGCAGTGTTATCACTCATGGTTATGGCAGCACTGCATAATTCTCTTACTGTCATGCCATCCG
TAAGATGCTTTTCTGTGACTGGTGAGTACTCAACCAAGTCATTCTGAGAATAGTGTATGCGGCGACCGAG
TTGCTCTTGCCCGGCGTCAATACGGGATAATACCGCGCCACATAGCAGAACTTTAAAAGTGCTCATCATT
GGAAAACGTTCTTCGGGGCGAAAACTCTCAAGGATCTTACCGCTGTTGAGATCCAGTTCGATGTAACCCA
CTCGTGCACCCAACTGATCTTCAGCATCTTTTACTTTCACCAGCGTTTCTGGGTGAGCAAAAACAGGAAG
GCAAAATGCCGCAAAAAAGGGAATAAGGGCGACACGGAAATGTTGAATACTCATACTCTTCCTTTTTCAA
TATTATTGAAGCATTTATCAGGGTTATTGTCTCATGAGCGGATACATATTTGAATGTATTTAGAAAAATA
AACAAATAGGGGTTCCGCGCACATTTCCCCGAAAAGTGCCACCTGACGTCTAAGAAACCATTATTATCAT
GACATTAACCTATAAAAATAGGCGTATCACGAGGCCCTTTCGTCTCGCGCGTTTCGGTGATGACGGTGAA
AACCTCTGACACATGCAGCTCCCGGAGGAATGTGTGTCAGTTAGGGTGTGGAAAGTCCCCAGGCTCCCCA
GGCAGGCAGAAGTATGCAAAGCATGCATCTCAATTAGTCAGCAACCAGGTGTGGAAAGTCCCCAGGCTCC
CCAGCAGGCAGAAGTATGCAAAGCATGCATCTCAATTAGTCAGCAACCATAGTCCCGCCCCTAACTCCGC
CCATCCCGCCCCTAACTCCGCCCAGTTCCGCCCATTCTCCGCCCCATGGCTGACTAATTTTTTTTATTTA
TGCAGAGGCCGAGGCCGCCTCTGCCTCTGAGCTATTCCAGAAGTAGTGAGGAGGCTTTTTTGGAGGCCTA
GGCTTTTGCAAAAAGCTCCCGGGAGCTTGTATATCCATTTTCGTCCCGGAGACGGTCACAGCTTGTCTGT
AAGCGGATGCCGGGAGCAGACAAGCCCGTCAGGGCGCGTCAGCGGGTGTTGGCGGGTGTCGGGGCTGGCT
TAACTATGCGGCATCAGAGCAGATTGTACTGAGAGTGCACCATATGCGGTGTGAAATACCGCACAGATGC
GTAAGGAGAAAATACCGCATCAGGAAATTGTAAGCGTTAATATTTTGTTAAAATTCGCGTTAAATTTTTG
TTAAATCAGCTCATTTTTTAACCAATAGGCCGAAATCGGCAAAATCCCTTATAAATCAAAAGAATAGACC
GAGATAGGGT
[37 nt withheld, positions 7641-7677]
AAAGAACGTGGACTCCAACGTCAAAGG
[49 nt withheld, positions 7705-7753]
T
[91 nt withheld, positions 7755-7845]
G
[124 nt withheld, positions 7847-7970]
CCATTCGCCATTCAGGCTGCGCAACTGTTGGGAAGGGCGATCGGTGCGGGCCTCTTCGCTATTACGCCAG
CTGGCGAAAGGGGGATGTGCTGCAAGGCGATTAAGTTGGGTAACGCCAGGGTTTTCCCAGTCACGACGTT
GTAAAACGACGGCCAGTGAATT
