>Addgene plasmid #71948 | Flrt2-AP-His | addgene partial sequence | sequence record 135174 | pMRB101-F 5'-aagatgcaggcagctgagtt-3'
CGTTGCGGTGCTGTTAACGGTGGAGGGCAGTGTAGTCTGAGCAGTACTCGTTGCTGCCGCGCGCGCCACC
AGACATAATAGCTGACAGACTAACAGACTGTTCCTTTCCATGGGTCTTTTCTGCAGAAGCTTGAATTCTC
GAGGATCCGCGGCCGCGCCACCATGGGCCTACAGACTACAAAGTGGCCCGGCCGTGGGGCTTTCATCCTC
AAATTTTGGCTCATCATTTCCCTGGGACTCTACTTACAAGTGTCAAAACTCCTGGCCTGCCCTAGTGTAT
GCCGCTGTGACAGGAACTTTGTCTACTGTAACGAGAGAAGCTTGACCTCAGTGCCTCTTGGGATCCCGGA
GGGCGTAACCGTACTCTACCTCCACAACAACCAAATTAATAATGCTGGCTTTCCTGCAGAGCTGCACAAT
GTCCAGTCAGTGCACACTGTCTACCTTTATGGCAACCAGTTGGATGAGTTCCCCATGAACCTTCCCAAGA
ATGTCAGAGTTCTCCATCTGCAGGAAAACAACATTCAGACCATCTCGCGGGCTGCTCTCGCTCAGCTCCT
CAAGCTGGAAGAACTCCACCTGGACGACAACTCCATATCTACAGTGGGAGTAGAAGACGGAGCGTTCCGG
GAGGCGATTAGCCTCAAACTGTTGTTTTTATCGAAGAATCACCTGAGTAGCGTGCCTGTTGGGCTTCCTG
TAGACTTGCAAGAGCTGAGAGTGGATGAAAACCGAATTGCCGTCATATCAGACATGGCCTTTCAGAACCT
CACAAGCTTGGAGCGCCTGATCGTGGATGG
