>Addgene plasmid #71948 | Flrt2-AP-His | addgene partial sequence | sequence record 135472 | SV40pA-R 5'-GAAATTTGTGATGCTATTGC-3'
AGATCTCTAGATTAATGGTGATGGTGATGATGACCCGGGTGCGCGGCGTCGGTGGTGCCGGCGGGGGGCG
CCAGGTCGCAGGCGGTGTAGGGCTCCAGGCAGGCGGCGAAGGCCATGACGTGCGCTATGAAGGTCTGCTC
CTGCACGCCGTGAACCAGGTGCGCCTGCGGGCCGCGCGCGAACACCGCCACGTCCTCGCCTGCGTGGGTC
TCTTCGTCCAGGGGCACTGCTGACTGCTGCCGATACTCGGGGCTCCCGCTCTCGCTCTCGGTAACATCCG
GCCGGGCGCCGTCCTTGAGCACATAGCCTGGACCGTTTCCGTATAGGAGGACCGTGTAGGCCTTCCTGTC
CCGGGCCTTGCCAGGGGCCAGCCCGAAGATGGAGCTCCCTCGCAGGGGGTAGCCTCCGAAGGAGAAGACG
TGGGAGTGGTCGGCAGTGACGAGGCTCAGCGTGTCCTCCTCGCTGGTGAGCTGGCCCGCCCTCTCAATGG
CGTCGTCGAACATGATCGTCTCAGTCAGTGCCCGGTAAGCCCTGCTTTCATGATGACCATGGTCGATGCG
ACCACCCTCCACGAAGAGGAAGAAGCCGCGGGGGTTCCTGCTCAGCAGGCGCAGGGCAGCCTCTGTCATC
TCCATCAGGGAGGGGTCCAGTGTGGAGTCTCGGTGGATCTCGTATTTCATGTCTCCAGGCTCAAAGAGAC
CCATGAGATGGGTCACAGACGGGTCCAGG
